Addgene plasmid #123425: TRBV6-5
Purpose: construction of TCR
Depositing lab: Catherine Wu. Depositing organization: Dana-Farber Cancer Institute. Publication: A cloning and expression system to probe T-cell receptor specificity and assess functional avidity to neoantigens. Hu Z, Anandappa AJ, Sun J, Kim J, Leet DE, Bozym DJ, Chen C, Williams L, Shukla SA, Zhang W, Tabbaa D, Steelman S, Olive O, Livak KJ, Kishi H, Muraguchi A, Guleria I, Stevens J, Lane WJ, Burkhardt UE, Fritsch EF, Neuberg D, Ott PA, Keskin DB, Hacohen N, Wu CJ. Blood. 2018 Nov 1;132(18):1911-1921. doi: 10.1182/blood-2018-04-843763. Epub 2018 Aug 27. PubMed 30150207.
Backbone
  Vector backbone: pUC57-kanamycin
  Vector type: Bacterial Expression
Growth in bacteria
  Bacterial resistance: Kanamycin, 50 μg/mL
  Growth temperature: 37°C
  Growth strain: DH5alpha
  Copy number: High Copy
Gene/Insert
  Gene/Insert name: TRBV6-5
  Species: H. sapiens (human)
  Mutation: WT
  Entrez Gene: TRBV6-5 (a.k.a. TCRBV13S1, TCRBV6S5, TRBV65)
  Cloning method: Unknown
Terms and licenses: Academic/Nonprofit Terms; Industry Terms: Not Available to Industry
Depositor comments: Cloning Method: Golden Gate.
How to cite: TRBV6-5 was a gift from Catherine Wu (Addgene plasmid # 123425 ; http://n2t.net/addgene:123425 ; RRID:Addgene_123425)
