[The description below was written by a language model from this plasmid's Addgene catalogue record and pLannotate feature annotations shown in this document.]
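Description:
TRBV6-5 is a small (about 3.4 kb) bacterial cloning plasmid built on the pUC57-kanamycin backbone that carries a wild-type human T-cell receptor beta variable gene segment, TRBV6-5, as a modular part for assembling full-length TCRs. It is propagated in E. coli at high copy from a ColE1/pUC-type origin and selected with kanamycin through the aph(3')-Ia aminoglycoside phosphotransferase gene. Other backbone annotations are remnants typical of pUC-derived vectors: fragments of bom, rop and lacI, plus a lac promoter with its operator and CAP binding site and a partial lacZα fragment flanking the insert region.

The payload lies on the plus strand, opposite in orientation to the lac promoter, so although the catalogue classifies the vector as "bacterial expression" it appears to function as a storage or donor plasmid rather than one meant to express the insert in bacteria; no eukaryotic promoter, polyadenylation signal or tag is annotated. The feature table detects the TRBV6-5 V-region coding segment followed a short distance downstream by a sequence matching the human TCR alpha constant region (TRAC). The catalogue lists only TRBV6-5 as the insert and does not explain the TRAC element or the sequence between the two parts, so how they are joined is not stated in the record. The depositor notes Golden Gate as the cloning method, consistent with a library of V-segment plasmids from which chosen fragments are combined with CDR3/J and other TCR pieces using type IIS enzymes, though no such sites are annotated. The stated purpose is TCR construction, within a cloning and expression system for probing TCR specificity and functional avidity toward neoantigens.
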