Features (pLannotate 1.2.2; 11 found; start..end, strand, type, name):
    137..236     +  misc_feature   bom (fragment): basis of mobility region from pBR322
    242..399     -  CDS            lacZα (fragment): LacZα fragment of β-galactosidase; lacZ fragment
    453..776     +  CDS            TRBV6-5 (fragment): TVB65_HUMAN - Experimental evidence at protein level: Swiss-Prot protein existence level 1. V region of the variable domain of T cell receptor (TR) beta chain that participates in the antigen recognition (PubMed:24600447). Alpha-beta T cell receptors are antigen specific receptors which are essential to the immune response and are present on the cell surface of T lymphocytes. Recognize peptide-major histocompatibility (MH) (pMH) complexes that are displayed by antigen presenting cells (APC), a prerequisite for efficient T cell adaptive immunity against pathogens (PubMed:25493333). Binding of a
    839..1246    +  CDS            TRAC: TRAC_HUMAN - Also known as TCRA. Experimental evidence at protein level: Swiss-Prot protein existence level 1. Constant region of T cell receptor (TR) alpha chain (PubMed:24600447). Alpha-beta T cell receptors are antigen specific receptors which are essential to the immune response and are present on the cell surface of T lymphocytes. Recognize peptide-major histocompatibility (MH) (pMH) complexes that are displayed by antigen presenting cells (APC), a prerequisite for efficient T cell adaptive immunity against pathogens (PubMed:25493333). Binding of alpha-beta TR to pMH complex initiates TR-
   1352..1368    -  protein_bind   lac operator: The lac repressor binds to the lac operator to inhibit transcription in E. coli. This inhibition can be relieved by adding lactose or isopropyl-β-D-thiogalactopyranoside (IPTG). lac repressor encoded by lacI
   1376..1406    -  promoter       lac promoter: promoter for the E. coli lac operon
   1421..1442    -  protein_bind   CAP binding site: CAP binding activates transcription in the presence of cAMP. E. coli catabolite activator protein
   1455..1547    -  CDS            lacI (fragment): lac repressor; lacI; The lac repressor binds to the lac operator to inhibit transcription in E. coli. This inhibition can be relieved by adding lactose or isopropyl-β-D-thiogalactopyranoside (IPTG).
   1730..2318    -  rep_origin     ori: high-copy-number ColE1/pMB1/pBR322/pUC origin of replication
   2496..3305    -  CDS            KanR: aminoglycoside phosphotransferase; aph(3')-Ia; confers resistance to kanamycin in bacteria or G418 (Geneticin®) in eukaryotes
   3412..35      +  CDS            rop (fragment) (across the origin): Rop protein, which maintains plasmids at low copy number; rop
>Addgene plasmid #123425 | TRBV6-5 | addgene full sequence | sequence record 244947 | Addgene NGS Result
TCGCGCGTTTCGGTGATGACGGTGAAAACCTCTGACACATGCAGCTCCCGGAGACGGTCACAGCTTGTCT
GTAAGCGGATGCCGGGAGCAGACAAGCCCGTCAGGGCGCGTCAGCGGGTGTTGGCGGGTGTCGGGGCTGG
CTTAACTATGCGGCATCAGAGCAGATTGTACTGAGAGTGCACCATATGCGGTGTGAAATACCGCACAGAT
GCGTAAGGAGAAAATACCGCATCAGGCGCCATTCGCCATTCAGGCTGCGCAACTGTTGGGAAGGGCGATC
GGTGCGGGCCTCTTCGCTATTACGCCAGCTGGCGAAAGGGGGATGTGCTGCAAGGCGATTAAGTTGGGTA
ACGCCAGGGTTTTCCCAGTCACGACGTTGTAAAACGACGGCCAGAGAATTCGAGCTCGGTACCTCGCGAA
TACATCTAGATGGGGATCCACCGGTCGCCACCATGAGCATCGGCCTCCTGTGCTGTGCAGCCTTGTCTCT
CCTGTGGGCAGGTCCAGTGAATGCTGGTGTCACTCAGACCCCAAAATTCCAGGTCCTGAAGACAGGACAG
AGCATGACACTGCAGTGTGCCCAGGATATGAACCATGAATACATGTCCTGGTATCGACAAGACCCAGGCA
TGGGGCTGAGGCTGATTCATTACTCAGTTGGTGCTGGTATCACTGACCAAGGAGAAGTCCCCAATGGCTA
CAATGTCTCCAGATCAACCACAGAGGATTTCCCGCTCAGGCTGCTGTCGGCTGCTCCCTCCCAGACATCT
GTGTACGAGACCTAAGGTGGTGGTGGTTCTGGTTCTGGTTCTGGTGGTGGTTCTGGTGGTGGTCTCTTGA
CCCTGCCGTGTACCAGCTGAGAGACTCTAAATCCAGTGACAAGTCTGTCTGCCTATTCACCGATTTTGAT
TCTCAAACAAATGTGTCACAAAGTAAGGATTCTGATGTGTATATCACAGACAAAACTGTGCTAGACATGA
GGTCTATGGACTTCAAGAGCAACAGTGCTGTGGCCTGGAGCAACAAATCTGACTTTGCATGTGCAAACGC
CTTCAACAACAGCATTATTCCAGAAGACACCTTCTTCCCCAGCCCAGAAAGTTCCTGTGATGTCAAGCTG
GTCGAGAAAAGCTTTGAAACAGATACGAACCTAAACTTTCAAAACCTGTCAGTGATTGGGTTCCGAATCC
TCCTCCTGAAAGTGGCCGGGTTTAATCTGCTCATGACGCTGCGGCTGTGGTCCAGCTAAAGCGGCCGCGT
CGACAATCAAATCGGATCCCGGGCCCGTCGACTGCAGAGGCCTGCATGCAAGCTTGGTGTAATCATGGTC
ATAGCTGTTTCCTGTGTGAAATTGTTATCCGCTCACAATTCCACACAACATACGAGCCGGAAGCATAAAG
TGTAAAGCCTGGGGTGCCTAATGAGTGAGCTAACTCACATTAATTGCGTTGCGCTCACTGCCCGCTTTCC
AGTCGGGAAACCTGTCGTGCCAGCTGCATTAATGAATCGGCCAACGCGCGGGGAGAGGCGGTTTGCGTAT
TGGGCGCTCTTCCGCTTCCTCGCTCACTGACTCGCTGCGCTCGGTCGTTCGGCTGCGGCGAGCGGTATCA
GCTCACTCAAAGGCGGTAATACGGTTATCCACAGAATCAGGGGATAACGCAGGAAAGAACATGTGAGCAA
AAGGCCAGCAAAAGGCCAGGAACCGTAAAAAGGCCGCGTTGCTGGCGTTTTTCCATAGGCTCCGCCCCCC
TGACGAGCATCACAAAAATCGACGCTCAAGTCAGAGGTGGCGAAACCCGACAGGACTATAAAGATACCAG
GCGTTTCCCCCTGGAAGCTCCCTCGTGCGCTCTCCTGTTCCGACCCTGCCGCTTACCGGATACCTGTCCG
CCTTTCTCCCTTCGGGAAGCGTGGCGCTTTCTCATAGCTCACGCTGTAGGTATCTCAGTTCGGTGTAGGT
CGTTCGCTCCAAGCTGGGCTGTGTGCACGAACCCCCCGTTCAGCCCGACCGCTGCGCCTTATCCGGTAAC
TATCGTCTTGAGTCCAACCCGGTAAGACACGACTTATCGCCACTGGCAGCAGCCACTGGTAACAGGATTA
GCAGAGCGAGGTATGTAGGCGGTGCTACAGAGTTCTTGAAGTGGTGGCCTAACTACGGCTACACTAGAAG
AACAGTATTTGGTATCTGCGCTCTGCTGAAGCCAGTTACCTTCGGAAAAAGAGTTGGTAGCTCTTGATCC
GGCAAACAAACCACCGCTGGTAGCGGTGGTTTTTTTGTTTGCAAGCAGCAGATTACGCGCAGAAAAAAAG
GATCTCAAGAAGATCCTTTGATCTTTTCTACGGGGTCTGACGCTCAGTGGAACGAAAACTCACGTTAAGG
GATTTTGGTCATGAGATTATCAAAAAGGATCTTCACCTAGATCCTTTTAAATTAAAAATGAAGTTTTAAA
TCAAGCCCAATCTGAATAATGTTACAACCAATTAACCAATTCTGATTAGAAAAACTCATCGAGCATCAAA
TGAAACTGCAATTTATTCATATCAGGATTATCAATACCATATTTTTGAAAAAGCCGTTTCTGTAATGAAG
GAGAAAACTCACCGAGGCAGTTCCATAGGATGGCAAGATCCTGGTATCGGTCTGCGATTCCGACTCGTCC
AACATCAATACAACCTATTAATTTCCCCTCGTCAAAAATAAGGTTATCAAGTGAGAAATCACCATGAGTG
ACGACTGAATCCGGTGAGAATGGCAAAAGTTTATGCATTTCTTTCCAGACTTGTTCAACAGGCCAGCCAT
TACGCTCGTCATCAAAATCACTCGCATCAACCAAACCGTTATTCATTCGTGATTGCGCCTGAGCGAGACG
AAATACGCGATCGCTGTTAAAAGGACAATTACAAACAGGAATCGAATGCAACCGGCGCAGGAACACTGCC
AGCGCATCAACAATATTTTCACCTGAATCAGGATATTCTTCTAATACCTGGAATGCTGTTTTTCCGGGGA
TCGCAGTGGTGAGTAACCATGCATCATCAGGAGTACGGATAAAATGCTTGATGGTCGGAAGAGGCATAAA
TTCCGTCAGCCAGTTTAGTCTGACCATCTCATCTGTAACATCATTGGCAACGCTACCTTTGCCATGTTTC
AGAAACAACTCTGGCGCATCGGGCTTCCCATACAAGCGATAGATTGTCGCACCTGATTGCCCGACATTAT
CGCGAGCCCATTTATACCCATATAAATCAGCATCCATGTTGGAATTTAATCGCGGCCTCGACGTTTCCCG
TTGAATATGGCTCATAACACCCCTTGTATTACTGTTTATGTAAGCAGACAGTTTTATTGTTCATGATGAT
ATATTTTTATCTTGTGCAATGTAACATCAGAGATTTTGAGACACGGGCCAGAGCTGCA
